>Addgene plasmid #242203 | pGMF1-M | addgene full sequence | sequence record 490170 | Addgene NGS Result
TCGCGCGTTTCGGTGCACGAGGCCCTTTCATCTCGCGCGTTTCGGTGATGACGGTGAAAACCTCTGACAC
ATGCAGCTCCCCTAGACGGTCACAGCTTGTCTGTAAGCGGATGCCGGGAGCAGACAAGCCCGTCAGGGCG
CGTCAGCGGGTGTTGGCGGGTGTCGGGGCTGGCTTAACTATGCGGCATCAGAGCAGATTGTACTGAGAGT
GCACCAAATGCGGTGTGAAATACCGCACAGATGCGTAAGGAGAAAATACCGCATCAGGCGCCATTCGCCA
TTCAGGCTGCGCAACTGTTGGGAAGGGCGATCGGTGCGGGCCTCATCGCTATTACGCCAGCTGGTGAAAG
GGGGATGTGCTGCAAGGCGATTAAGTTGGGTAACGCCAGGGTTTTCCCAGTCACGACGTTGTAAAACGAC
GGCCAGTGCAACGCGATGACGATGGATAGCGATTCATCGATGAGCTGACCCGATCGCCGCCGCCGGAGGG
TTGCGTTTGAGACAGGCGACAGATTCTGACTGATGGGCTGCCTGTATCGAGTGGTGATTTTGTGCCGAGC
TGCCGGTCGGGGAGCTGTTGGCTGGCTGGTGGCAGGATATATTGTGGTGTAAACAAATTGACGCTTAGAC
AACTTAATAACACATTGCGGACGTTTTTAATGTACTGGGGTGGATGCAGTGGGCCCCACTCTGTGAAGAC
AAACTAGAATTCGAGCTCGGAGGGATCATGAACCAACGGCCTGGCTGTATTTGGTGGTTGTGTAGGGAGA
TGGGGAGAAGAAAAGCCCGATTCTCTTCGCTGTGATGGGCTGGATGCATGCGGGGGAGCGGGAGGCCCAA
GTACGTGCACGGTGAGCGGCCCACAGGGCGAGTGTGAGCGCGAGAGGCGGGAGGAACAGTTTAGTACCAC
ATTGCCCAGCTAACTCGAACGCGACCAACTTATAAACCCGCGCGCTGTCGCTTGTGTTGTGAGACCGCAG
CTGGCACGACAGGTTTGCCGACTGGAAAGCGGGCAGTGAGCGCAACGCAATTAATGTGAGTTAGCTCACT
CATTAGGCACCCCAGGCTTTACACTTTATGCTTCCGGCTCGTATGTTGTGTGGAATTGTGAGCGGATAAC
AATTTCACACAGGAAACAGCTATGACCATGATTACGCCAAGCTTGCATGCCTGCAGGTCGACTCTAGAGG
ATCCCCGGGTACCGAGCTCGAATTCACTGGCCGTCGTTTTACAACGTCGTGACTGGGAAAACCCTGGCGT
TACCCAACTTAATCGCCTTGCAGCACATCCCCCTTTCGCCAGCTGGCGTAATAGCGAAGAGGCCCGCACC
GATCGCCCTTCCCAACAGTTGCGCAGCCTGAATGGCGAATGGCGCCTGATGCGGTATTTTCTCCTTACGC
ATCTGTGCGGTATTTCACACCGCATATGGTGCACTCTCAGTACAATCTGCTCTGATGCCGCATAGTTAAG
CCAGCCCCGACACCCGCCAACACCCGCTGACGCGCCCTGACGGGCTTGTCTGCTCCCGGCATCCGCTTAC
AGACAAGCTGTGACGGTCTCAGTTTCAGAGCTATGCTGGAAACAGCATAGCAAGTTGAAATAAGGCTAGT
CCGTTATCAACTTGAAAAAGTGGCACCGAGTCGGTGCTTTTTTTTTCGCTTTACTTGTCTTCTGCACGAA
GTGGTTTAAACTATCAGTGTTTGACAGGATATATTGGCGGGTAAACCTAAGAGAAAAGAGCGTTTATTAG
AATAATCGGATATTTAAAAGGGCGTGAAAAGGTTTATCCGTTCGTCCATTTGTATGTGCATGCCAACCAC
AGGGTTCCCCAATCAGTTCTGGACCAGCGAGCTGTGCTGCGACTCGTGGCGTAATCATGGTCATAGCTGT
TTCCTGTGTGAAATTGTTATCCGCTCACAATTCCACACAACATACGAGCCGGAAGCATAAAGTGTAAAGC
CTGGGGTGCCTAATGAGTGAGCTAACTCACATTAATTGCGTTGCGCTCACTGCCCGCTTTCCAGTCGGGA
AACCTGTCGTGCCAGCTGCATTAATGAATCGGCCAACGCGCGGGGAGAGGCGGTTTGCGTATTGGGCGCT
CTTCCGCTTCCTCGCTCACTGACTCGCTGCGCTCGGTCGTTCGGCTGCGGCGAGCGGTATCAGCTCACTC
AAAGGCGGTAATACGGTTATCCACAGAATCAGGGGATAACGCAGGAAAGAACATGTGAGCAAAAGGCCAG
CAAAAGGCCAGGAACCGTAAAAAGGCCGCGTTGCTGGCGTTTTTCCATAGGCTCCGCCCCCCTGACGAGC
ATCACAAAAATCGACGCTCAAGTCAGAGGTGGCGAAACCCGACAGGACTATAAAGATACCAGGCGTTTCC
CCCTGGAAGCTCCCTCGTGCGCTCTCCTGTTCCGACCCTGTCGCTTACCGGATACCTGTCCGCCTTTCTC
CCTTCGGGAAGCGTGGCGCTTTCTCATAGCTCACGCTGTAGGTATCTCAGTTCGGTGTAGGTCGTTCGCT
CCAAGCTGGGCTGTGTGCACGAACCCCCCGTTCAGCCCGACCGCTGCGCCTTATCCGGTAACTATCGTCT
TGAGTCCAACCCGGTAAGACACGACTTATCGCCACTGGCAGCAGCCACTGGTAACAGGATTAGCAGAGCG
AGGTATGTAGGCGGTGCTACAGAGTTCTTGAAGTGGTGGCCTAACTACGGCTACACTAGAAGAACAGTAT
TTGGTATCTGCGCTCTGCTGAAGCCAGTTACCTTCGGAAAAAGAGTTGGTAGCTCTTGATCCGGCAAACA
AACCACCGCTGGTAGCGGTGGTTTTTTTGTTTGCAAGCAGCAGATTACGCGCAGAAAAAAAGGATCTCAA
GAAGATCCTTTGATCTTTTCTACGGGGTCTGACGCTCAGTGGAACGAAAACTCACGTTAAGGGATTTTGG
TCATGAGATTATCAAAAAGGATCTTCACCTAGATCCTTTTAAATTAAAAATGAAGTTTTAAATCAATCTA
AAGTATATATGAGTAAACTTGGTCTGACAGTTACCAATGCTTAATCAGTGAGGCACCTATCTCAGCGATC
TGTCTATTTCGTTCATCCATAGTTGCCTGACTCCCCGTCGTGTAGATAACTACGATACGGGAGGGCTTAC
CATCTGGCCCCAGTGCTGCAATGATACCGCGAGATCCACGCTCACCGGCTCCAGATTTATCAGCAATAAA
CCAGCCAGCCGGAAGGGCCGAGCGCAGAAGTGGTCCTGCAACTTTATCCGCCTCCATCCAGTCTATTAAT
TGTTGCCGGGAAGCTAGAGTAAGTAGTTCGCCAGTTAATAGTTTGCGCAACGTTGTTGCCATTGCTACAG
GCATCGTGGTGTCACGCTCGTCGTTTGGTATGGCTTCATTCAGCTCCGGTTCCCAACGATCAAGGCGAGT
TACATGATCCCCCATGTTGTGCAAAAAAGCGGTTAGCTCCTTCGGTCCTCCGATCGTTGTCAGAAGTAAG
TTGGCCGCAGTGTTATCACTCATGGTTATGGCAGCACTGCATAATTCTCTTACTGTCATGCCATCCGTAA
GATGCTTTTCTGTGACTGGTGAGTACTCAACCAAGTCATTCTGAGAATAGTGTATGCGGCGACCGAGTTG
CTCTTGCCCGGCGTCAATACGGGATAATACCGCGCCACATAGCAGAACTTTAAAAGTGCTCATCATTGGA
AAACGTTCTTCGGGGCGAAAACTCTCAAGGATCTTACCGCTGTTGAGATCCAGTTCGATGTAACCCACTC
GTGCACCCAACTGATCTTCAGCATCTTTTACTTTCACCAGCGTTTCTGGGTGAGCAAAAACAGGAAGGCA
AAATGCCGCAAAAAAGGGAATAAGGGCGACACGGAAATGTTGAATACTCATACTCTACCTTTTTCAATAT
TATTGAAGCATTTATCAGGGTTATTGTCTCATGAGCGGATACATATTTGAATGTATTTAGAAAAATAAAC
AAATAGGGGTTCCGCGCACATTTCCCCGAAAAGTGCCACCTGACGTCTAAGAAACCATTATTATCATGAC
ATTAACCTATAAAAATAGGCGTATCACGAGGCCCTTTCATC
Features (pLannotate 1.2.2; 20 found; start..end, strand, type, name):
     32..67      +  CDS            rop (fragment): Rop protein, which maintains plasmids at low copy number; rop
    169..268     +  misc_feature   bom (fragment): basis of mobility region from pBR322
    274..428     -  CDS            lacZα (fragment): LacZα fragment of β-galactosidase; lacZ fragment
    590..614     +  misc_feature   LB T-DNA repeat: left border repeat from nopaline C58 T-DNA
    977..1019    +  CDS            lacI (fragment): lac repressor; lacI; The lac repressor binds to the lac operator to inhibit transcription in E. coli. This inhibition can be relieved by adding lactose or isopropyl-β-D-thiogalactopyranoside (IPTG).
   1032..1053    +  protein_bind   CAP binding site: CAP binding activates transcription in the presence of cAMP. E. coli catabolite activator protein
   1068..1098    +  promoter       lac promoter: promoter for the E. coli lac operon
   1106..1122    +  protein_bind   lac operator: The lac repressor binds to the lac operator to inhibit transcription in E. coli. This inhibition can be relieved by adding lactose or isopropyl-β-D-thiogalactopyranoside (IPTG). lac repressor encoded by lacI
   1159..1215    -  misc_feature   MCS: pUC18/19 multiple cloning site
   1212..1369    +  CDS            lacZα (fragment): LacZα fragment of β-galactosidase; lacZ fragment
   1375..1474    -  misc_feature   bom (fragment): basis of mobility region from pBR322
   1580..1647    +  misc_RNA       tracrRNA (fragment): trans-activating CRISPR RNA for the Streptococcus pyogenes CRISPR/Cas9 system
   1702..1726    +  misc_feature   RB T-DNA repeat: right border repeat from nopaline C58 T-DNA
   1904..1920    -  protein_bind   lac operator: The lac repressor binds to the lac operator to inhibit transcription in E. coli. This inhibition can be relieved by adding lactose or isopropyl-β-D-thiogalactopyranoside (IPTG). lac repressor encoded by lacI
   1928..1958    -  promoter       lac promoter: promoter for the E. coli lac operon
   1973..1994    -  protein_bind   CAP binding site: CAP binding activates transcription in the presence of cAMP. E. coli catabolite activator protein
   2007..2099    -  CDS            lacI (fragment): lac repressor; lacI; The lac repressor binds to the lac operator to inhibit transcription in E. coli. This inhibition can be relieved by adding lactose or isopropyl-β-D-thiogalactopyranoside (IPTG).
   2282..2870    -  rep_origin     ori: high-copy-number ColE1/pMB1/pBR322/pUC origin of replication
   3041..3901    -  CDS            AmpR: β-lactamase; bla; confers resistance to ampicillin, carbenicillin, and related antibiotics
   3902..4006    -  promoter       AmpR promoter: bla
