[The description below was written by a language model from this plasmid's Addgene catalogue record and pLannotate feature annotations shown in this document.]
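Description:
pGMF1-M is a 4,101 bp Level 1 Golden Gate module for plant CRISPR/Cas9 genome editing in monocots, built on the IDT pUCIDT-AMP cloning backbone. It is maintained in E. coli as a high-copy plasmid through a ColE1/pUC-type origin and is selected with ampicillin via the β-lactamase gene and its native promoter. The record classifies it as a plant expression, CRISPR and synthetic biology vector. It is a modular assembly part rather than a finished transformation construct.

The payload is a synthetic guide RNA expression unit in which the OsU6-2 promoter, which by its name is a rice U6 small nuclear RNA promoter of the RNA polymerase III type commonly used for guide expression in cereals, is placed upstream of an sgRNA scaffold. No target sequence is present, because the plasmid is meant to receive the user's first 20 bp spacer by subcloning. The automated annotation does not label the OsU6-2 promoter itself, but it detects a Streptococcus pyogenes tracrRNA-derived fragment corresponding to the scaffold. Just upstream of this lies a lac promoter/operator, pUC multiple cloning site and lacZα fragment. Its position suggests a placeholder replaced on spacer insertion, possibly allowing blue/white screening, although the record does not state this.

The cassette sits between nopaline-type left and right T-DNA border repeats, as in Level 1 modular cloning backbones. The remaining lac, lacI, rop and bom fragments appear to be backbone remnants. The plasmid belongs to a toolkit for making CRISPR/Cas9 editing in plants more accessible. Once loaded with a spacer, the module would presumably be combined with other parts in higher-level assemblies, but the record does not describe those steps.
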