Addgene plasmid #242203: pGMF1-M
Purpose: OsU6-2p::sgRNA scaffold in L1 vector backbone, for subcloning of 1st 20 bp target sequence. For use in monocots.
Depositing lab: Kate Creasey Krainer. Depositing organization: Grow More Foundation. Publication: Developing a Molecular Toolkit to ENABLE all to apply CRISPR/Cas9-based Gene Editing in planta. Abate BA, Hahn F, Chirivì D, Betti C, Fornara F, Molloy MC, Creasey Krainer KM. bioRxiv 2025.11.09.687425 10.1101/2025.11.09.687425.
Backbone
  Vector backbone: pUCIDT-AMP
  Backbone manufacturer: IDT
  Total vector size (bp): 4101
  Vector type: Plant Expression, CRISPR, Synthetic Biology
Growth in bacteria
  Bacterial resistance: Ampicillin, 100 μg/mL
  Growth temperature: 37°C
  Growth strain: DH5alpha
  Copy number: High Copy
Gene/Insert
  Gene/Insert name: Level1 OsU6-2p::sgRNA1 for subcloning of 20 bp target sequence
  gRNA/shRNA sequence: n/a
  Species: Synthetic
  Promoter: OsU6-2p
  Cloning method: Golden Gate
  Sequencing primers: 5′ CTGGTGGCAGGATATATTGTGGTG; 3′ GAACCCTGTGGTTGGCATGCACATAC
Terms and licenses: Academic/Nonprofit Terms; Industry Terms: Not Available to Industry
Depositor comments: Further information can be found at https://www.growmorefoundation.org/enable-crispr-kits
How to cite: pGMF1-M was a gift from Kate Creasey Krainer (Addgene plasmid # 242203 ; http://n2t.net/addgene:242203 ; RRID:Addgene_242203)
